Addgene plasmid #209771: pLV_dCas9-KRAB_sgSTK3i_#1 (PuroR)
Purpose: CRISPRi for STK3
Depositing lab: Michael Wehr. Depositing organization: Klinikum der Ludwig Maximilians-Universitaet Muenchen. Publication: Comprehensive split TEV based protein-protein interaction screening reveals TAOK2 as a key modulator of Hippo signalling to limit growth. Ma X, Mandausch FJ, Wu Y, Sahoo VK, Ma W, Leoni G, Hostiuc M, Wintgens JP, Qiu J, Kannaiyan N, Rossner MJ, Wehr MC. Cell Signal. 2024 Jan;113:110917. doi: 10.1016/j.cellsig.2023.110917. Epub 2023 Oct 7. PubMed 37813295.
Backbone
  Vector backbone: pLV
  Vector type: Mammalian Expression, Lentiviral, CRISPR
  Selectable markers: Puromycin
Growth in bacteria
  Bacterial resistance: Ampicillin, 100 μg/mL
  Growth temperature: 37°C
  Growth strain: NEB Stable
  Copy number: High Copy
Gene/Insert
  Gene/Insert name: dCas9-KRAB, sgSTK3i (alt name: sgMST2i)
  gRNA/shRNA sequence: CCGAGCCTAGGGCACCACAG
  Species: H. sapiens (human)
  Entrez Gene: STK3 (a.k.a. KRS1, MST2)
  Cloning method: Restriction Enzyme; 5′ cloning site BsmBI (unknown if destroyed)
Terms and licenses: Academic/Nonprofit Terms; Industry Terms: Not Available to Industry
How to cite: pLV_dCas9-KRAB_sgSTK3i_#1 (PuroR) was a gift from Michael Wehr (Addgene plasmid # 209771 ; http://n2t.net/addgene:209771 ; RRID:Addgene_209771)
