[The description below was written by a language model from this plasmid's Addgene catalogue record and pLannotate feature annotations shown in this document.]
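Description:
pLV_dCas9-KRAB_sgSTK3i_#1 (PuroR) is an all-in-one lentiviral CRISPR interference vector for silencing human STK3 (also known as MST2 or KRS1), a Hippo-pathway kinase. It is built on a pLV backbone of about 14.9 kb and is propagated in E. coli through a high-copy ColE1/pUC-type origin with ampicillin resistance. The backbone also carries an f1 origin and an SV40/EM7-driven bleomycin/Zeocin resistance cassette, which lies outside the viral genome. Viral transcripts are produced from a CMV enhancer/promoter fused to a truncated HIV-1 5' LTR. The Ψ packaging signal, a partial gag fragment, RRE and cPPT/CTS follow it. WPRE and the second annotated truncated LTR, followed by a bGH polyadenylation signal, close the proviral unit. This layout is typical of vectors that rely on separately supplied packaging functions.

The payload has two expression units. A human U6 promoter, oriented antisense to the main cassette, drives the STK3-targeting guide fused to the S. pyogenes gRNA scaffold. The guide was inserted by restriction cloning at a BsmBI site. A human UbC promoter drives a 3xFLAG-tagged Cas9 fused at its C-terminus to the ZNF10 KRAB repression domain. The feature table annotates this simply as Cas9, but the catalogue identifies it as the nuclease-dead dCas9. A puromycin N-acetyltransferase coding sequence lies downstream in the same orientation, presumably co-expressed with the fusion, although no linking element is annotated. It allows puromycin selection of transduced mammalian cells. Two loxP sites flank the sgRNA and dCas9-KRAB-PuroR region, so the integrated cassette could in principle be excised by Cre. The guide recruits dCas9-KRAB to the STK3 locus to repress transcription without cutting DNA. The "#1" in the name suggests it is one of several guides against this gene.
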