Features (pLannotate 1.2.2; 38 found; start..end, strand, type, name):
      1..66      +  CDS            3xFLAG: three tandem FLAG® epitope tags, followed by an enterokinase cleavage site
    103..4206    +  CDS            Cas9: Cas9 (Csn1) endonuclease from the Streptococcus pyogenes Type II CRISPR/Cas system generates RNA-guided double strand breaks in DNA
   4273..4467    +  CDS            KRAB: Krüppel-associated box (KRAB) transcriptional repression domain from the human zinc finger protein ZNF10 (Margolin et al., 1994)
   4615..5214    +  CDS            PuroR (fragment): puromycin N-acetyltransferase; pac from Streptomyces; confers resistance to puromycin
   5268..5301    +  protein_bind   loxP: Cre-mediated recombination occurs in the 8-bp core sequence (GCATACAT). Cre recombinase
   5302..5326    +  misc_feature   MCS (fragment): pBluescript multiple cloning site
   5326..5914    +  misc_feature   WPRE: woodchuck hepatitis virus posttranscriptional regulatory element
   5851..6432    +  CDS            nef (fragment): NEF_HV1H2 - Experimental evidence at protein level: Swiss-Prot protein existence level 1. Extracellular Nef protein targets CD4(+) T-lymphocytes for apoptosis by interacting with CXCR4 surface receptors. From Human immunodeficiency virus type 1 group M subtype B (isolate HXB2) (HIV-1).
   6439..6619    +  LTR            5' LTR (truncated): truncated 5' long terminal repeat (LTR) from HIV-1
   6651..6875    +  polyA_signal   bGH poly(A) signal: bovine growth hormone polyadenylation signal
   6879..6900    +  promoter       SV40 promoter (fragment): SV40 enhancer and early promoter
   6921..7349    +  rep_origin     f1 ori (sequence partly withheld): f1 bacteriophage origin of replication; arrow indicates direction of (+) strand synthesis
   7363..7692    +  promoter       SV40 promoter: SV40 enhancer and early promoter
   7740..7787    +  promoter       EM7 promoter: synthetic bacterial promoter&nbsp
   7806..8180    +  CDS            BleoR: antibiotic-binding protein; Sh ble from Streptoalloteichus hindustanus; confers resistance to bleomycin, phleomycin, and Zeocin™
   8190..8315    +  CDS            ble (fragment): BLE_KLEPN - Experimental evidence at protein level: Swiss-Prot protein existence level 1. Binding protein with a strong affinity to the bleomycin family of antibiotics. Binds to CL990; an antimitotic-antibiotic compound. From Klebsiella pneumoniae.
   8310..8431    +  polyA_signal   SV40 poly(A) signal: SV40 polyadenylation signal
   8502..8524    -  protein_bind   lac operator (fragment): The lac repressor binds to the lac operator to inhibit transcription in E. coli. This inhibition can be relieved by adding lactose or isopropyl-β-D-thiogalactopyranoside (IPTG). lac repressor encoded by lacI
   8528..8558    -  promoter       lac promoter: promoter for the E. coli lac operon
   8573..8594    -  protein_bind   CAP binding site: CAP binding activates transcription in the presence of cAMP. E. coli catabolite activator protein
   8607..8699    -  CDS            lacI (fragment): lac repressor; lacI; The lac repressor binds to the lac operator to inhibit transcription in E. coli. This inhibition can be relieved by adding lactose or isopropyl-β-D-thiogalactopyranoside (IPTG).
   8882..9470    -  rep_origin     ori: high-copy-number ColE1/pMB1/pBR322/pUC origin of replication
   9641..10501   -  CDS            AmpR: β-lactamase; bla; confers resistance to ampicillin, carbenicillin, and related antibiotics
  10502..10606   -  promoter       AmpR promoter: bla
  10665..10717   -  misc_feature   bom (fragment): basis of mobility region from pBR322
  10872..11251   +  enhancer       CMV enhancer: human cytomegalovirus immediate early enhancer
  11252..11451   +  promoter       CMV promoter: human cytomegalovirus (CMV) immediate early promoter
  11469..11649   +  LTR            5' LTR (truncated): truncated 5' long terminal repeat (LTR) from HIV-1
  11696..11821   +  misc_feature   HIV-1 Ψ: packaging signal of human immunodeficiency virus type 1
  11805..12168   +  CDS            HIV-1 gag (fragment): gag protein from human immunodeficiency virus 1; gag
  12314..12547   +  misc_feature   RRE: The Rev response element (RRE) of HIV-1 allows for Rev-dependent mRNA export from the nucleus to the cytoplasm.
  12924..13024   +  CDS            Rev (fragment): human immunodeficiency virus 1 (HIV-1) Rev protein; rev; enhances nuclear export of unspliced and incompletely spliced viral mRNAs
  13074..13191   +  misc_feature   cPPT/CTS: central polypurine tract and central termination sequence of HIV-1
  13235..13268   +  protein_bind   loxP: Cre-mediated recombination occurs in the 8-bp core sequence (GCATACAT). Cre recombinase
  13279..13354   -  misc_RNA       gRNA scaffold: guide RNA scaffold for the Streptococcus pyogenes CRISPR/Cas9 system
  13384..13624   -  promoter       U6 promoter: RNA polymerase III promoter for human U6 snRNA
  13657..14868   +  promoter       UbC promoter: human ubiquitin C promoter
  14879..14897   -  misc_feature   MCS (fragment): pUC18/19 multiple cloning site
>Addgene plasmid #209771 | pLV_dCas9-KRAB_sgSTK3i_#1 (PuroR) | addgene full sequence | sequence record 413591 | Addgene NGS Result
GACTACAAAGACCATGACGGTGATTATAAAGATCATGACATCGATTACAAGGATGACGATGACAAGATGG
CCCCCAAGAAGAAGAGGAAGGTGGGCCGCGGAATGGACAAGAAGTACTCCATTGGGCTCGCCATCGGCAC
AAACAGCGTCGGCTGGGCCGTCATTACGGACGAGTACAAGGTGCCGAGCAAAAAATTCAAAGTTCTGGGC
AATACCGATCGCCACAGCATAAAGAAGAACCTCATTGGCGCCCTCCTGTTCGACTCCGGGGAAACCGCCG
AAGCCACGCGGCTCAAAAGAACAGCACGGCGCAGATATACCCGCAGAAAGAATCGGATCTGCTACCTGCA
GGAGATCTTTAGTAATGAGATGGCTAAGGTGGATGACTCTTTCTTCCATAGGCTGGAGGAGTCCTTTTTG
GTGGAGGAGGATAAAAAGCACGAGCGCCACCCAATCTTTGGCAATATCGTGGACGAGGTGGCGTACCATG
AAAAGTACCCAACCATATATCATCTGAGGAAGAAGCTTGTAGACAGTACTGATAAGGCTGACTTGCGGTT
GATCTATCTCGCGCTGGCGCATATGATCAAATTTCGGGGACACTTCCTCATCGAGGGGGACCTGAACCCA
GACAACAGCGATGTCGACAAACTCTTTATCCAACTGGTTCAGACTTACAATCAGCTTTTCGAAGAGAACC
CGATCAACGCATCCGGAGTTGACGCCAAAGCAATCCTGAGCGCTAGGCTGTCCAAATCCCGGCGGCTCGA
AAACCTCATCGCACAGCTCCCTGGGGAGAAGAAGAACGGCCTGTTTGGTAATCTTATCGCCCTGTCACTC
GGGCTGACCCCCAACTTTAAATCTAACTTCGACCTGGCCGAAGATGCCAAGCTTCAACTGAGCAAAGACA
CCTACGATGATGATCTCGACAATCTGCTGGCCCAGATCGGCGACCAGTACGCAGACCTTTTTTTGGCGGC
AAAGAACCTGTCAGACGCCATTCTGCTGAGTGATATTCTGCGAGTGAACACGGAGATCACCAAAGCTCCG
CTGAGCGCTAGTATGATCAAGCGCTATGATGAGCACCACCAAGACTTGACTTTGCTGAAGGCCCTTGTCA
GACAGCAACTGCCTGAGAAGTACAAGGAAATTTTCTTCGATCAGTCTAAAAATGGCTACGCCGGATACAT
TGACGGCGGAGCAAGCCAGGAGGAATTTTACAAATTTATTAAGCCCATCTTGGAAAAAATGGACGGCACC
GAGGAGCTGCTGGTAAAGCTTAACAGAGAAGATCTGTTGCGCAAACAGCGCACTTTCGACAATGGAAGCA
TCCCCCACCAGATTCACCTGGGCGAACTGCACGCTATCCTCAGGCGGCAAGAGGATTTCTACCCCTTTTT
GAAAGATAACAGGGAAAAGATTGAGAAAATCCTCACATTTCGGATACCCTACTATGTAGGCCCCCTCGCC
CGGGGAAATTCCAGATTCGCGTGGATGACTCGCAAATCAGAAGAGACCATCACTCCCTGGAACTTCGAGG
AAGTCGTGGATAAGGGGGCCTCTGCCCAGTCCTTCATCGAAAGGATGACTAACTTTGATAAAAATCTGCC
TAACGAAAAGGTGCTTCCTAAACACTCTCTGCTGTACGAGTACTTCACAGTTTATAACGAGCTCACCAAG
GTCAAATACGTCACAGAAGGGATGAGAAAGCCAGCATTCCTGTCTGGAGAGCAGAAGAAAGCTATCGTGG
ACCTCCTCTTCAAGACGAACCGGAAAGTTACCGTGAAACAGCTCAAAGAAGACTATTTCAAAAAGATTGA
ATGTTTCGACTCTGTTGAAATCAGCGGAGTGGAGGATCGCTTCAACGCATCCCTGGGAACGTATCACGAT
CTCCTGAAAATCATTAAAGACAAGGACTTCCTGGACAATGAGGAGAACGAGGACATTCTTGAGGACATTG
TCCTCACCCTTACGTTGTTTGAAGATAGGGAGATGATTGAAGAACGCTTGAAAACTTACGCTCATCTCTT
CGACGACAAAGTCATGAAACAGCTCAAGAGGCGCCGATATACAGGATGGGGGCGGCTGTCAAGAAAACTG
ATCAATGGGATCCGAGACAAGCAGAGTGGAAAGACAATCCTGGATTTTCTTAAGTCCGATGGATTTGCCA
ACCGGAACTTCATGCAGTTGATCCATGATGACTCTCTCACCTTTAAGGAGGACATCCAGAAAGCACAAGT
TTCTGGCCAGGGGGACAGTCTTCACGAGCACATCGCTAATCTTGCAGGTAGCCCAGCTATCAAAAAGGGA
ATACTGCAGACCGTTAAGGTCGTGGATGAACTCGTCAAAGTAATGGGAAGGCATAAGCCCGAGAATATCG
TTATCGAGATGGCCCGAGAGAACCAAACTACCCAGAAGGGACAGAAGAACAGTAGGGAAAGGATGAAGAG
GATTGAAGAGGGTATAAAAGAACTGGGGTCCCAAATCCTTAAGGAACACCCAGTTGAAAACACCCAGCTT
CAGAATGAGAAGCTCTACCTGTACTACCTGCAGAACGGCAGGGACATGTACGTGGATCAGGAACTGGACA
TCAATCGGCTCTCCGACTACGACGTGGATGCCATCGTGCCCCAGTCTTTTCTCAAAGATGATTCTATTGA
TAATAAAGTGTTGACAAGATCCGATAAAAATAGAGGGAAGAGTGATAACGTCCCCTCAGAAGAAGTTGTC
AAGAAAATGAAAAATTATTGGCGGCAGCTGCTGAACGCCAAACTGATCACACAACGGAAGTTCGATAATC
TGACTAAGGCTGAACGAGGTGGCCTGTCTGAGTTGGATAAAGCCGGCTTCATCAAAAGGCAGCTTGTTGA
GACACGCCAGATCACCAAGCACGTGGCCCAAATTCTCGATTCACGCATGAACACCAAGTACGATGAAAAT
GACAAACTGATTCGAGAGGTGAAAGTTATTACTCTGAAGTCTAAGCTGGTCTCAGATTTCAGAAAGGACT
TTCAGTTTTATAAGGTGAGAGAGATCAACAATTACCACCATGCGCATGATGCCTACCTGAATGCAGTGGT
AGGCACTGCACTTATCAAAAAATATCCCAAGCTTGAATCTGAATTTGTTTACGGAGACTATAAAGTGTAC
GATGTTAGGAAAATGATCGCAAAGTCTGAGCAGGAAATAGGCAAGGCCACCGCTAAGTACTTCTTTTACA
GCAATATTATGAATTTTTTCAAGACCGAGATTACACTGGCCAATGGAGAGATTCGGAAGCGACCACTTAT
CGAAACAAACGGAGAAACAGGAGAAATCGTGTGGGACAAGGGTAGGGATTTCGCGACAGTCCGGAAGGTC
CTGTCCATGCCGCAGGTGAACATCGTTAAAAAGACCGAAGTACAGACCGGAGGCTTCTCCAAGGAAAGTA
TCCTCCCGAAAAGGAACAGCGACAAGCTGATCGCACGCAAAAAAGATTGGGACCCCAAGAAATACGGCGG
ATTCGATTCTCCTACAGTCGCTTACAGTGTACTGGTTGTGGCCAAAGTGGAGAAAGGGAAGTCTAAAAAA
CTCAAAAGCGTCAAGGAACTGCTGGGCATCACAATCATGGAGCGATCAAGCTTCGAAAAAAACCCCATCG
ACTTTCTCGAGGCGAAAGGATATAAAGAGGTCAAAAAAGACCTCATCATTAAGCTTCCCAAGTACTCTCT
CTTTGAGCTTGAAAACGGCCGGAAACGAATGCTCGCTAGTGCGGGCGAGCTGCAGAAAGGTAACGAGCTG
GCACTGCCCTCTAAATACGTTAATTTCTTGTATCTGGCCAGCCACTATGAAAAGCTCAAAGGGTCTCCCG
AAGATAATGAGCAGAAGCAGCTGTTCGTGGAACAACACAAACACTACCTTGATGAGATCATCGAGCAAAT
AAGCGAATTCTCCAAAAGAGTGATCCTCGCCGACGCTAACCTCGATAAGGTGCTTTCTGCTTACAATAAG
CACAGGGATAAGCCCATCAGGGAGCAGGCAGAAAACATTATCCACTTGTTTACTCTGACCAACTTGGGCG
CGCCTGCAGCCTTCAAGTACTTCGACACCACCATAGACAGAAAGCGGTACACCTCTACAAAGGAGGTCCT
GGACGCCACACTGATTCATCAGTCAATTACGGGGCTCTATGAAACAAGAATCGACCTCTCTCAGCTCGGT
GGAGACAGCAGGGCTGACCCCAAGAAGAAGAGGAAGGTGGCTAGCGATGCTAAGTCACTGACTGCCTGGT
CCCGGACACTGGTGACCTTCAAGGATGTGTTTGTGGACTTCACCAGGGAGGAGTGGAAGCTGCTGGACAC
TGCTCAGCAGATCCTGTACAGAAATGTGATGCTGGAGAACTATAAGAACCTGGTTTCCTTGGGTTATCAG
CTTACTAAGCCAGATGTGATCCTCCGGTTGGAGAAGGGAGAAGAGCCCTGGCTGGTGGAGAGAGAAATTC
ACCAAGAGACCCATCCTGATTCAGAGACTGCATTTGAAATCAAATCATCAGTTCCGAAAAAGAAACGCAA
AGTTGCTAGCGAGGGCAGAGGAAGTCTTCTAACATGCGGTGACGTGGAGGAGAATCCCGGCCCTATGACC
GAGTACAAGCCCACGGTGCGCCTCGCCACCCGCGACGACGTCCCCAGGGCCGTACGCACCCTCGCCGCCG
CGTTCGCCGACTACCCCGCCACGCGCCACACCGTCGATCCGGACCGCCACATCGAGCGGGTCACCGAGCT
GCAAGAACTCTTCCTCACGCGCGTCGGGCTCGACATCGGCAAGGTGTGGGTCGCGGACGACGGCGCCGCG
GTGGCGGTCTGGACCACGCCGGAGAGCGTCGAAGCGGGGGCGGTGTTCGCCGAGATCGGCCCGCGCATGG
CCGAGTTGAGCGGTTCCCGGCTGGCCGCGCAGCAACAGATGGAAGGCCTCCTGGCGCCGCACCGGCCCAA
GGAGCCCGCGTGGTTCCTGGCCACCGTCGGCGTGTCGCCCGACCACCAGGGCAAGGGTCTGGGCAGCGCC
GTCGTGCTCCCCGGAGTGGAGGCGGCCGAGCGCGCCGGGGTGCCCGCCTTCCTGGAGACCTCCGCGCCCC
GCAACCTCCCCTTCTACGAGCGGCTCGGCTTCACCGTCACCGCCGACGTCGAGGTGCCCGAAGGACCGCG
CACCTGGTGCATGACCCGCAAGCCCGGTGCCTGACCAGCACACTGGCGGCCGTTACTAGCTTCTGCAGCA
CGACCGGTTGATAATAGATAACTTCGTATAGCATACATTATACGAAGTTATGAATTCGATATCAAGCTTA
TCGATAATCAACCTCTGGATTACAAAATTTGTGAAAGATTGACTGGTATTCTTAACTATGTTGCTCCTTT
TACGCTATGTGGATACGCTGCTTTAATGCCTTTGTATCATGCTATTGCTTCCCGTATGGCTTTCATTTTC
TCCTCCTTGTATAAATCCTGGTTGCTGTCTCTTTATGAGGAGTTGTGGCCCGTTGTCAGGCAACGTGGCG
TGGTGTGCACTGTGTTTGCTGACGCAACCCCCACTGGTTGGGGCATTGCCACCACCTGTCAGCTCCTTTC
CGGGACTTTCGCTTTCCCCCTCCCTATTGCCACGGCGGAACTCATCGCCGCCTGCCTTGCCCGCTGCTGG
ACAGGGGCTCGGCTGTTGGGCACTGACAATTCCGTGGTGTTGTCGGGGAAATCATCGTCCTTTCCTTGGC
TGCTCGCCTGTGTTGCCACCTGGATTCTGCGCGGGACGTCCTTCTGCTACGTCCCTTCGGCCCTCAATCC
AGCGGACCTTCCTTCCCGCGGCCTGCTGCCGGCTCTGCGGCCTCTTCCGCGTCTTCGCCTTCGCCCTCAG
ACGAGTCGGATCTCCCTTTGGGCCGCCTCCCCGCATCGATACCGTCGACCTCGAGACCTAGAAAAACATG
GAGCAATCACAAGTAGCAATACAGCAGCTACCAATGCTGATTGTGCCTGGCTAGAAGCACAAGAGGAGGA
GGAGGTGGGTTTTCCAGTCACACCTCAGGTACCTTTAAGACCAATGACTTACAAGGCAGCTGTAGATCTT
AGCCACTTTTTAAAAGAAAAGGGGGGACTGGAAGGGCTAATTCACTCCCAACGAAGACAAGATATCCTTG
ATCTGTGGATCTACCACACACAAGGCTACTTCCCTGATTGGCAGAACTACACACCAGGGCCAGGGATCAG
ATATCCACTGACCTTTGGATGGTGCTACAAGCTAGTACCAGTTGAGCAAGAGAAGGTAGAAGAAGCCAAT
GAAGGAGAGAACACCCGCTTGTTACACCCTGTGAGCCTGCATGGGATGGATGACCCGGAGAGAGAAGTAT
TAGAGTGGAGGTTTGACAGCCGCCTAGCATTTCATCACATGGCCCGAGAGCTGCATCCGGACTGTACTGG
GTCTCTCTGGTTAGACCAGATCTGAGCCTGGGAGCTCTCTGGCTAACTAGGGAACCCACTGCTTAAGCCT
CAATAAAGCTTGCCTTGAGTGCTTCAAGTAGTGTGTGCCCGTCTGTTGTGTGACTCTGGTAACTAGAGAT
CCCTCAGACCCTTTTAGTCAGTGTGGAAAATCTCTAGCAGGGCCCGTTTAAACCCGCTGATCAGCCTCGA
CTGTGCCTTCTAGTTGCCAGCCATCTGTTGTTTGCCCCTCCCCCGTGCCTTCCTTGACCCTGGAAGGTGC
CACTCCCACTGTCCTTTCCTAATAAAATGAGGAAATTGCATCGCATTGTCTGAGTAGGTGTCATTCTATT
CTGGGGGGTGGGGTGGGGCAGGACAGCAAGGGGGAGGATTGGGAAGACAATAGCAGGCATGCTGGGGATG
CGGTGGGCTCTATGGCTTCTGAGGCGGAAAGAACCAGCTGGGGCTCTAGGGGGTATCCCC
[124 nt withheld, positions 6921-7044]
C
[91 nt withheld, positions 7046-7136]
A
[49 nt withheld, positions 7138-7186]
CCTTTGACGTTGGAGTCCACGTTCTTT
[37 nt withheld, positions 7214-7250]
ACCCTATCTCGGTCTATTCTTTTGATTTATAAGGGATTTTGCCGATTTCGGCCTATTGGTTAAAAAATGA
GCTGATTTAACAAAAATTTAACGCGAATTAATTCTGTGGAATGTGTGTCAGTTAGGGTGTGGAAAGTCCC
CAGGCTCCCCAGCAGGCAGAAGTATGCAAAGCATGCATCTCAATTAGTCAGCAACCAGGTGTGGAAAGTC
CCCAGGCTCCCCAGCAGGCAGAAGTATGCAAAGCATGCATCTCAATTAGTCAGCAACCATAGTCCCGCCC
CTAACTCCGCCCATCCCGCCCCTAACTCCGCCCAGTTCCGCCCATTCTCCGCCCCATGGCTGACTAATTT
TTTTTATTTATGCAGAGGCCGAGGCCGCCTCTGCCTCTGAGCTATTCCAGAAGTAGTGAGGAGGCTTTTT
TGGAGGCCTAGGCTTTTGCAAAAAGCTCCCGGGAGCTTGTATATCCATTTTCGGATCTGATCAGCACGTG
TTGACAATTAATCATCGGCATAGTATATCGGCATAGTATAATACGACAAGGTGAGGAACTAAACCATGGC
CAAGTTGACCAGTGCCGTTCCGGTGCTCACCGCGCGCGACGTCGCCGGAGCGGTCGAGTTCTGGACCGAC
CGGCTCGGGTTCTCCCGGGACTTCGTGGAGGACGACTTCGCCGGTGTGGTCCGGGACGACGTGACCCTGT
TCATCAGCGCGGTCCAGGACCAGGTGGTGCCGGACAACACCCTGGCCTGGGTGTGGGTGCGCGGCCTGGA
CGAGCTGTACGCCGAGTGGTCGGAGGTCGTGTCCACGAACTTCCGGGACGCCTCCGGGCCGGCCATGACC
GAGATCGGCGAGCAGCCGTGGGGGCGGGAGTTCGCCCTGCGCGACCCGGCCGGCAACTGCGTGCACTTCG
TGGCCGAGGAGCAGGACTGACACGTGCTACGAGATTTCGATTCCACCGCCGCCTTCTATGAAAGGTTGGG
CTTCGGAATCGTTTTCCGGGACGCCGGCTGGATGATCCTCCAGCGCGGGGATCTCATGCTGGAGTTCTTC
GCCCACCCCAACTTGTTTATTGCAGCTTATAATGGTTACAAATAAAGCAATAGCATCACAAATTTCACAA
ATAAAGCATTTTTTTCACTGCATTCTAGTTGTGGTTTGTCCAAACTCATCAATGTATCTTATCATGTCTG
TATACCGTCGACCTCTAGCTAGAGCTTGGCGTAATCATGGTCATAGCTGTTTCCTGTGTGAAATTGTTAT
CCGCTCACAATTCCACACAACATACGAGCCGGAAGCATAAAGTGTAAAGCCTGGGGTGCCTAATGAGTGA
GCTAACTCACATTAATTGCGTTGCGCTCACTGCCCGCTTTCCAGTCGGGAAACCTGTCGTGCCAGCTGCA
TTAATGAATCGGCCAACGCGCGGGGAGAGGCGGTTTGCGTATTGGGCGCTCTTCCGCTTCCTCGCTCACT
GACTCGCTGCGCTCGGTCGTTCGGCTGCGGCGAGCGGTATCAGCTCACTCAAAGGCGGTAATACGGTTAT
CCACAGAATCAGGGGATAACGCAGGAAAGAACATGTGAGCAAAAGGCCAGCAAAAGGCCAGGAACCGTAA
AAAGGCCGCGTTGCTGGCGTTTTTCCATAGGCTCCGCCCCCCTGACGAGCATCACAAAAATCGACGCTCA
AGTCAGAGGTGGCGAAACCCGACAGGACTATAAAGATACCAGGCGTTTCCCCCTGGAAGCTCCCTCGTGC
GCTCTCCTGTTCCGACCCTGCCGCTTACCGGATACCTGTCCGCCTTTCTCCCTTCGGGAAGCGTGGCGCT
TTCTCATAGCTCACGCTGTAGGTATCTCAGTTCGGTGTAGGTCGTTCGCTCCAAGCTGGGCTGTGTGCAC
GAACCCCCCGTTCAGCCCGACCGCTGCGCCTTATCCGGTAACTATCGTCTTGAGTCCAACCCGGTAAGAC
ACGACTTATCGCCACTGGCAGCAGCCACTGGTAACAGGATTAGCAGAGCGAGGTATGTAGGCGGTGCTAC
AGAGTTCTTGAAGTGGTGGCCTAACTACGGCTACACTAGAAGAACAGTATTTGGTATCTGCGCTCTGCTG
AAGCCAGTTACCTTCGGAAAAAGAGTTGGTAGCTCTTGATCCGGCAAACAAACCACCGCTGGTAGCGGTG
GTTTTTTTGTTTGCAAGCAGCAGATTACGCGCAGAAAAAAAGGATCTCAAGAAGATCCTTTGATCTTTTC
TACGGGGTCTGACGCTCAGTGGAACGAAAACTCACGTTAAGGGATTTTGGTCATGAGATTATCAAAAAGG
ATCTTCACCTAGATCCTTTTAAATTAAAAATGAAGTTTTAAATCAATCTAAAGTATATATGAGTAAACTT
GGTCTGACAGTTACCAATGCTTAATCAGTGAGGCACCTATCTCAGCGATCTGTCTATTTCGTTCATCCAT
AGTTGCCTGACTCCCCGTCGTGTAGATAACTACGATACGGGAGGGCTTACCATCTGGCCCCAGTGCTGCA
ATGATACCGCGAGACCCACGCTCACCGGCTCCAGATTTATCAGCAATAAACCAGCCAGCCGGAAGGGCCG
AGCGCAGAAGTGGTCCTGCAACTTTATCCGCCTCCATCCAGTCTATTAATTGTTGCCGGGAAGCTAGAGT
AAGTAGTTCGCCAGTTAATAGTTTGCGCAACGTTGTTGCCATTGCTACAGGCATCGTGGTGTCACGCTCG
TCGTTTGGTATGGCTTCATTCAGCTCCGGTTCCCAACGATCAAGGCGAGTTACATGATCCCCCATGTTGT
GCAAAAAAGCGGTTAGCTCCTTCGGTCCTCCGATCGTTGTCAGAAGTAAGTTGGCCGCAGTGTTATCACT
CATGGTTATGGCAGCACTGCATAATTCTCTTACTGTCATGCCATCCGTAAGATGCTTTTCTGTGACTGGT
GAGTACTCAACCAAGTCATTCTGAGAATAGTGTATGCGGCGACCGAGTTGCTCTTGCCCGGCGTCAATAC
GGGATAATACCGCGCCACATAGCAGAACTTTAAAAGTGCTCATCATTGGAAAACGTTCTTCGGGGCGAAA
ACTCTCAAGGATCTTACCGCTGTTGAGATCCAGTTCGATGTAACCCACTCGTGCACCCAACTGATCTTCA
GCATCTTTTACTTTCACCAGCGTTTCTGGGTGAGCAAAAACAGGAAGGCAAAATGCCGCAAAAAAGGGAA
TAAGGGCGACACGGAAATGTTGAATACTCATACTCTTCCTTTTTCAATATTATTGAAGCATTTATCAGGG
TTATTGTCTCATGAGCGGATACATATTTGAATGTATTTAGAAAAATAAACAAATAGGGGTTCCGCGCACA
TTTCCCCGAAAAGTGCCACCTGACGTCGACGGATCGGGAGATCTCCCGATCCCCTATGGTGCACTCTCAG
TACAATCTGCTCTGATGCCGCATAGTTAAGCCAGTATCTGCTCCCTGCTTGTGTGTTGGAGGTCGCTGAG
TAGTGCGCGAGCAAAATTTAAGCTACAACAAGGCAAGGCTTGACCGACAATTGCATGAAGAATCTGCTTA
GGGTTAGGCGTTTTGCGCTGCTTCGCGATGTACGGGCCAGATATACGCGTTGACATTGATTATTGACTAG
TTATTAATAGTAATCAATTACGGGGTCATTAGTTCATAGCCCATATATGGAGTTCCGCGTTACATAACTT
ACGGTAAATGGCCCGCCTGGCTGACCGCCCAACGACCCCCGCCCATTGACGTCAATAATGACGTATGTTC
CCATAGTAACGCCAATAGGGACTTTCCATTGACGTCAATGGGTGGAGTATTTACGGTAAACTGCCCACTT
GGCAGTACATCAAGTGTATCATATGCCAAGTACGCCCCCTATTGACGTCAATGACGGTAAATGGCCCGCC
TGGCATTATGCCCAGTACATGACCTTATGGGACTTTCCTACTTGGCAGTACATCTACGTATTAGTCATCG
CTATTACCATGGTGATGCGGTTTTGGCAGTACATCAATGGGCGTGGATAGCGGTTTGACTCACGGGGATT
TCCAAGTCTCCACCCCATTGACGTCAATGGGAGTTTGTTTTGGCACCAAAATCAACGGGACTTTCCAAAA
TGTCGTAACAACTCCGCCCCATTGACGCAAATGGGCGGTAGGCGTGTACGGTGGGAGGTCTATATAAGCA
GCGCGTTTTGCCTGTACTGGGTCTCTCTGGTTAGACCAGATCTGAGCCTGGGAGCTCTCTGGCTAACTAG
GGAACCCACTGCTTAAGCCTCAATAAAGCTTGCCTTGAGTGCTTCAAGTAGTGTGTGCCCGTCTGTTGTG
TGACTCTGGTAACTAGAGATCCCTCAGACCCTTTTAGTCAGTGTGGAAAATCTCTAGCAGTGGCGCCCGA
ACAGGGACTTGAAAGCGAAAGGGAAACCAGAGGAGCTCTCTCGACGCAGGACTCGGCTTGCTGAAGCGCG
CACGGCAAGAGGCGAGGGGCGGCGACTGGTGAGTACGCCAAAAATTTTGACTAGCGGAGGCTAGAAGGAG
AGAGATGGGTGCGAGAGCGTCAGTATTAAGCGGGGGAGAATTAGATCGCGATGGGAAAAAATTCGGTTAA
GGCCAGGGGGAAAGAAAAAATATAAATTAAAACATATAGTATGGGCAAGCAGGGAGCTAGAACGATTCGC
AGTTAATCCTGGCCTGTTAGAAACATCAGAAGGCTGTAGACAAATACTGGGACAGCTACAACCATCCCTT
CAGACAGGATCAGAAGAACTTAGATCATTATATAATACAGTAGCAACCCTCTATTGTGTGCATCAAAGGA
TAGAGATAAAAGACACCAAGGAAGCTTTAGACAAGATAGAGGAAGAGCAAAACAAAAGTAAGACCACCGC
ACAGCAAGCGGCCGCTGATCTTCAGACCTGGAGGAGGAGATATGAGGGACAATTGGAGAAGTGAATTATA
TAAATATAAAGTAGTAAAAATTGAACCATTAGGAGTAGCACCCACCAAGGCAAAGAGAAGAGTGGTGCAG
AGAGAAAAAAGAGCAGTGGGAATAGGAGCTTTGTTCCTTGGGTTCTTGGGAGCAGCAGGAAGCACTATGG
GCGCAGCGTCAATGACGCTGACGGTACAGGCCAGACAATTATTGTCTGGTATAGTGCAGCAGCAGAACAA
TTTGCTGAGGGCTATTGAGGCGCAACAGCATCTGTTGCAACTCACAGTCTGGGGCATCAAGCAGCTCCAG
GCAAGAATCCTGGCTGTGGAAAGATACCTAAAGGATCAACAGCTCCTGGGGATTTGGGGTTGCTCTGGAA
AACTCATTTGCACCACTGCTGTGCCTTGGAATGCTAGTTGGAGTAATAAATCTCTGGAACAGATTTGGAA
TCACACGACCTGGATGGAGTGGGACAGAGAAATTAACAATTACACAAGCTTAATACACTCCTTAATTGAA
GAATCGCAAAACCAGCAAGAAAAGAATGAACAAGAATTATTGGAATTAGATAAATGGGCAAGTTTGTGGA
ATTGGTTTAACATAACAAATTGGCTGTGGTATATAAAATTATTCATAATGATAGTAGGAGGCTTGGTAGG
TTTAAGAATAGTTTTTGCTGTACTTTCTATAGTGAATAGAGTTAGGCAGGGATATTCACCATTATCGTTT
CAGACCCACCTCCCAACCCCGAGGGGACCCGACAGGCCCGAAGGAATAGAAGAAGAAGGTGGAGAGAGAG
ACAGAGACAGATCCATTCGATTAGTGAACGGATCGGCACTGCGTGCGCCAATTCTGCAGACAAATGGCAG
TATTCATCCACAATTTTAAAAGAAAAGGGGGGATTGGGGGGTACAGTGCAGGGGAAAGAATAGTAGACAT
AATAGCAACAGACATACAAACTAAAGAATTACAAAAACAAATTACAAAAATTCAAAATTTTCGGGTTTAT
TACAGGGACAGCAGAGATCCAGTTTGGTTAATTAATAACTTCGTATAGCATACATTATACGAAGTTATTA
AAAAAAAAGCACCGACTCGGTGCCACTTTTTCAAGTTGATAACGGACTAGCCTTATTTTAACTTGCTATT
TCTAGCTCTAAAACCTGTGGTGCCCTAGGCTCGGCGGTGTTTCGTCCTTTCCACAAGATATATAAAGCCA
AGAAATCGAAATACTTTCAAGTTACGGTAAGCATATGATAGTCCATTTTAAAACATAATTTTAAAACTGC
AAACTACCCAAGAAATTATTACTTTCTACGTCACGTATTTTGTACTAATATCTTTGTGTTTACAGTCAAA
TTAATTCCAATTATCTCTCTAACAGCCTTGTATCGTATATGCAAATATGAAGGAATCATGGGAAATAGGC
CCTCTTAATTAATTAACCCGTGTCGGCTCCAGATCTGGCCTCCGCGCCGGGTTTTGGCGCCTCCCGCGGG
CGCCCCCCTCCTCACGGCGAGCGCTGCCACGTCAGACGAAGGGCGCAGCGAGCGTCCTGATCCTTCCGCC
CGGACGCTCAGGACAGCGGCCCGCTGCTCATAAGACTCGGCCTTAGAACCCCAGTATCAGCAGAAGGACA
TTTTAGGACGGGACTTGGGTGACTCTAGGGCACTGGTTTTCTTTCCAGAGAGCGGAACAGGCGAGGAAAA
GTAGTCCCTTCTCGGCGATTCTGCGGAGGGATCTCCGTGGGGCGGTGAACGCCGATGATTATATAAGGAC
GCGCCGGGTGTGGCACAGCTAGTTCCGTCGCAGCCGGGATTTGGGTCGCGGTTCTTGTTTGTGGATCGCT
GTGATCGTCACTTGGTGAGTAGCGGGCTGCTGGGCTGGCCGGGGCTTTCGTGGCCGCCGGGCCGCTCGGT
GGGACGGAAGCGTGTGGAGAGACCGCCAAGGGCTGTAGTCTGGGTCCGCGAGCAAGGTTGCCCTGAACTG
GGGGTTGGGGGGAGCGCAGCAAAATGGCGGCTGTTCCCGAGTCTTGAATGGAAGACGCTTGTGAGGCGGG
CTGTGAGGTCGTTGAAACAAGGTGGGGGGCATGGTGGGCGGCAAGAACCCAAGGTCTTGAGGCCTTCGCT
AATGCGGGAAAGCTCTTATTCGGGTGAGATGGGCTGGGGCACCATCTGGGGACCCTGACGTGAAGTTTGT
CACTGACTGGAGAACTCGGTTTGTCGTCTGTTGCGGGGGCGGCAGTTATGGCGGTGCCGTTGGGCAGTGC
ACCCGTACCTTTGGGAGCGCGCGCCCTCGTCGTGTCGTGACGTCACCCGTTCTGTTGGCTTATAATGCAG
GGTGGGGCCACCTGCCGGTAGGTGTGCGGTAGGCTTTTCTCCGTCGCAGGACGCAGGGTTCGGGCCTAGG
GTAGGCTCTCCTGAATCGACAGGCGCCGGACCTCTGGTGAGGGGAGGGATAAGTGAGGCGTCAGTTTCTT
TGGTCGGTTTTATGTACCTATCTTCTTAAGTAGCTGAAGCTCCGGTTTTGAACTATGCGCTCGGGGTTGG
CGAGTGTGTTTTGTGAAGTTTTTTAGGCACCTTTTGAAATGTAATCATTTGGGTCAATATGTAATTTTCA
GTGTTAGACTAGTAAATTGTCCGCTAAATTCTGGCCGTTTTTGGCTTTTTTGTTAGACGAAGCTTGGGCT
GCAGGTCGACTCTAGAGCCACCATG
